Addgene plasmid #33166: pDMG3c
Depositing lab: David Bartel. Depositing organization: Whitehead Institute for Biomedical Research. Publication: Weak seed-pairing stability and high target-site abundance decrease the proficiency of lsy-6 and other microRNAs. Garcia DM, Baek D, Shin C, Bell GW, Grimson A, Bartel DP. Nat Struct Mol Biol. 2011 Sep 11;18(10):1139-46. doi: 10.1038/nsmb.2115. PubMed 21909094.
Backbone
  Vector backbone: pIS1
  Backbone manufacturer: Addgene (#12179)
  Backbone size w/o insert (bp): 4085
  Vector type: Mammalian Expression, Luciferase
Growth in bacteria
  Bacterial resistance: Ampicillin, 100 μg/mL
  Growth temperature: 37°C
  Growth strain: DH5alpha
  Copy number: High Copy
Gene/Insert
  Gene/Insert name: F55G1.12 3'UTR
  Species: C. elegans (nematode)
  Mutation: LTA site: atacGaTa
  GenBank ID: NM_068805
  Entrez Gene: F55G1.12 (a.k.a. F55G1.12)
  Tag / fusion protein: Luciferase (N terminal on backbone)
  Cloning method: Restriction Enzyme; 5′ cloning site XbaI (not destroyed); 3′ cloning site EagI (not destroyed)
  Sequencing primers: 5′ none; 3′ EBV Reverse
Terms and licenses: Academic/Nonprofit Terms; Industry Terms: Not Available to Industry
How to cite: pDMG3c was a gift from David Bartel (Addgene plasmid # 33166 ; http://n2t.net/addgene:33166 ; RRID:Addgene_33166)
