[The description below was written by a language model from this plasmid's Addgene catalogue record.]
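Description:
pDMG3c is a mammalian luciferase reporter plasmid built on the pIS1 backbone (about 4.1 kb without insert). It is maintained in E. coli as a high-copy plasmid under ampicillin selection. The record provides no feature table, so the origin of replication, the promoter driving the reporter, the polyadenylation signal and the type of luciferase carried by the backbone are not stated.

The insert is the 3′ untranslated region of the C. elegans gene F55G1.12, cloned between XbaI and EagI sites that both remain intact. It lies downstream of the backbone-encoded luciferase, which the catalogue lists as an N-terminal fusion partner. In practice, the luciferase open reading frame is followed by the nematode 3′UTR, so any post-transcriptional regulation acting through that UTR changes luciferase output. The insert carries an engineered change annotated as an "LTA site", meaning the sequence of a microRNA target site within the UTR has been altered from the native form. The record does not explain the abbreviation or say which microRNA the altered site is meant to pair with.

The associated study examined how seed-pairing stability and target-site abundance affect the targeting proficiency of lsy-6 and other microRNAs. In that context, this construct most likely serves as one of a set of site-variant reporters transfected into mammalian cells with a microRNA to compare repression, usually normalised against a second, co-transfected luciferase control. The name suggests it belongs to a series of related variants of the same UTR, though the record does not describe the others.
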