>Addgene plasmid #33166 | pDMG3c | depositor partial sequence | sequence record 39248 | F55G1.12 - LTA site: atacGaTa
ATTGATTTTATTTATTTTAATTTAATGAATCTCGCCGGAATGTCTGATTTGTTGCTTGGTTTGGTTTGAA
AATTATATACGATAATAGTGGATTAAATGAT
