>Addgene plasmid #33166 | pDMG3c | addgene partial sequence | sequence record 41317 | EBV-rev 5'-GTGGTTTGTCCAAACTCATC-3'
ATCATTTAATCCACTATTATCGTATATAATTTTCAAACCAAACCAAGCAACAAATCAGACATTCCGGCGA
GATTCATTAAATTAAAATAAATAAAATCAATTCTAGAACACTAGTAGTGATATCGAGACCGGTATAGAGC
TCCTAGAATTATTGTTCATTTTTGAGAACTCGCTCAACGAACGATTTGATATATTTTCCCATTTCATCAG
GTGCATCTTCTTGCGAAAAATGAAGACCTTTTACTTTGACAAATTCAGTATTAGGAAACTTCTTGGCACC
TTCAACAATAGCATTGGAAAAGAATCCTGGGTCCGATTCAATAAACATTTTTGGTAAATCATCACTTGCA
CGTAGATAAGCATTATAATTCCTAACAATTTGTACAACGTCAGGTTTACCACCTTTTACTAACGGGATTT
CACGAGGCCATGATAATGTTGGACGACGAACTTCACCTTTCTCTTTGAATGGTTCAAGATATGCTGCAAA
TTCTTCTGGTTCTAACTTTCTCATGATTTTTGATGGCAACATGGTTTCCACGAAGAAGTTATTCTCCAAA
ACCATTTTTTCTCCTTCTTCAGATTTGATCAACGCAATATCTTCTTCAATATCAGGCCATTCATCCCATG
ATTCAATCACATCTACTACACTTTCAGCGTGAACTATTGCTTTGATCTTATCTTGATGCTCATAGCTATA
ATGAAATGCCAAACAAGCACCCCAATCATGGCCGACAAAAATGATCTTCTTTGGTAAATTAAGAAGTTCA
AACCATGCAGTAAGATATTTGTAATGATCAAGTAACCTATAAGAACCATTACCAGATTTGCCTGATTTGC
CCATACCAATAAGGTCTGGTATAATACACCGCGCTACTGGCTCAATATGTGGCACAACATGTCGCC
